>Addgene plasmid #246095 | pFlag-CMV4-PHF13 (100-200) | addgene full sequence | sequence record 492688 | Addgene NGS Result
CCATTCGCCATTCAGGCTGCGCAACTGTTGGGAAGGGCGATCGGTGCGGGCCTCTTCGCTATTACGCCAG
CTGGCGAAAGGGGGATGTGCTGCAAGGCGATTAAGTTGGGTAACGCCAGGGTTTTCCCAGTCACGACGTT
GTAAAACGACGGCCAGTGCCAAGCTGATCTATACATTGAATCAATATTGGCAATTAGCCATATTAGTCAT
TGGTTATATAGCATAAATCAATATTGGCTATTGGCCATTGCATACGTTGTATCTATATCATAATATGTAC
ATTTATATTGGCTCATGTCCAATATGACCGCCATGTTGACATTGATTATTGACTAGTTATTAATAGTAAT
CAATTACGGGGTCATTAGTTCATAGCCCATATATGGAGTTCCGCGTTACATAACTTACGGTAAATGGCCC
GCCTGGCTGACCGCCCAACGACCCCCGCCCATTGACGTCAATAATGACGTATGTTCCCATAGTAACGCCA
ATAGGGACTTTCCATTGACGTCAATGGGTGGAGTATTTACGGTAAACTGCCCACTTGGCAGTACATCAAG
TGTATCATATGCCAAGTCCGCCCCCTATTGACGTCAATGACGGTAAATGGCCCGCCTGGCATTATGCCCA
GTACATGACCTTACGGGACTTTCCTACTTGGCAGTACATCTACGTATTAGTCATCGCTATTACCATGGTG
ATGCGGTTTTGGCAGTACACCAATGGGCGTGGATAGCGGTTTGACTCACGGGGATTTCCAAGTCTCCACC
CCATTGACGTCAATGGGAGTTTGTTTTGGCACCAAAATCAACGGGACTTTCCAAAATGTCGTAATAACCC
CGCCCCGTTGACGCAAATGGGCGGTAGGCGTGTACGGTGGGAGGTCTATATAAGCAGAGCTCGTTTAGTG
AACCGTCAGAATTAATTCAGATCGATCTACCATGGACTACAAAGACGATGACGACAAGCTTGCGGCCGCG
AATTCGATGGCCAAGCCCAGTAACTTCCTGCTGGACAGAAAGAAAACGGACAAGCTGAAGAAGAAGAAGA
AGAGGAAGCGCAGGGACAGTGATGCGCCTGGGAAAGAGGGGTACAGGGGGGGCTTGCTGAAGCTGGAAGC
CGCTGACCCCTACGTGGAGACCCCCACGAGTCCCACCTTGCAGGATATCCCCCAGGCTCCCAGCGACCCC
TGCTCGGGCTGGGACTCCGATACTCCCTCGAGTGGATCTTGTGCCACTGTGTCACCTGATCAGGTCAAAG
AAATAAAAACTGAAGGCAAACGGACTATCTGAGGATCCCGGGTGGCATCCCTGTGACCCCTCCCCAGTGC
CTCTCCTGGCCCTGGAAGTTGCCACTCCAGTGCCCACCAGCCTTGTCCTAATAAAATTAAGTTGCATCAT
TTTGTCTGACTAGGTGTCCTTCTATAATATTATGGGGTGGAGGGGGGTGGTATGGAGCAAGGGGCAAGTT
GGGAAGACAACCTGTAGGGCCTGCGGGGTCTATTGGGAACCAAGCTGGAGTGCAGTGGCACAATCTTGGC
TCACTGCAATCTCCGCCTCCTGGGTTCAAGCGATTCTCCTGCCTCAGCCTCCCGAGTTGTTGGGATTCCA
GGCATGCATGACCAGGCTCAGCTAATTTTTGTTTTTTTGGTAGAGACGGGGTTTCACCATATTGGCCAGG
CTGGTCTCCAACTCCTAATCTCAGGTGATCTACCCACCTTGGCCTCCCAAATTGCTGGGATTACAGGCGT
GAACCACTGCTCCCTTCCCTGTCCTTCTGATTTTAAAATAACTATACCAGCAGGAGGACGTCCAGACACA
GCATAGGCTACCTGGCCATGCCCAACCGGTGGGACATTTGAGTTGCTTGCTTGGCACTGTCCTCTCATGC
GTTGGGTCCACTCAGTAGATGCCTGTTGAATTGGGTACGCGGCCAGCTTGGCTGTGGAATGTGTGTCAGT
TAGGGTGTGGAAAGTCCCCAGGCTCCCCAGCAGGCAGAAGTATGCAAAGCATGCATCTCAATTAGTCAGC
AACCAGGTGTGGAAAGTCCCCAGGCTCCCCAGCAGGCAGAAGTATGCAAAGCATGCATCTCAATTAGTCA
GCAACCATAGTCCCGCCCCTAACTCCGCCCATCCCGCCCCTAACTCCGCCCAGTTCCGCCCATTCTCCGC
CCCATGGCTGACTAATTTTTTTTATTTATGCAGAGGCCGAGGCCGCCTCGGCCTCTGAGCTATTCCAGAA
GTAGTGAGGAGGCTTTTTTGGAGGAATTGATCAGCTTGGGATCTGATCAAGAGACAGGATGAGGATCGTT
TCGCATGATTGAACAAGATGGATTGCACGCAGGTTCTCCGGCCGCTTGGGTGGAGAGGCTATTCGGCTAT
GACTGGGCACAACAGACAATCGGCTGCTCTGATGCCGCCGTGTTCCGGCTGTCAGCGCAGGGGCGCCCGG
TTCTTTTTGTCAAGACCGACCTGTCCGGTGCCCTGAATGAACTGCAGGACGAGGCAGCGCGGCTATCGTG
GCTGGCCACGACGGGCGTTCCTTGCGCAGCTGTGCTCGACGTTGTCACTGAAGCGGGAAGGGACTGGCTG
CTATTGGGCGAAGTGCCGGGGCAGGATCTCCTGTCATCTCACCTTGCTCCTGCCGAGAAAGTATCCATCA
TGGCTGATGCAATGCGGCGGCTGCATACGCTTGATCCGGCTACCTGCCCATTCGACCACCAAGCGAAACA
TCGCATCGAGCGAGCACGTACTCGGATGGAAGCCGGTCTTGTCGATCAGGATGATCTGGACGAAGAGCAT
CAGGGGCTCGCGCCAGCCGAACTGTTCGCCAGGCTCAAGGCGCGCATGCCCGACGGCGAGGATCTCGTCG
TGACCCATGGCGATGCCTGCTTGCCGAATATCATGGTGGAAAATGGCCGCTTTTCTGGATTCATCGACTG
TGGCCGGCTGGGTGTGGCGGACCGCTATCAGGACATAGCGTTGGCTACCCGTGATATTGCTGAAGAGCTT
GGCGGCGAATGGGCTGACCGCTTCCTCGTGCTTTACGGTATCGCCGCTCCCGATTCGCAGCGCATCGCCT
TCTATCGCCTTCTTGACGAGTTCTTCTGAGCGGGACTCTGGGGTTCGAAATGACCGACCAAGCGACGCCC
AACCTGCCATCACGAGATTTCGATTCCACCGCCGCCTTCTATGAAAGGTTGGGCTTCGGAATCGTTTTCC
GGGACGCCGGCTGGATGATCCTCCAGCGCGGGGATCTCATGCTGGAGTTCTTCGCCCACCCCGGGCTCGA
TCCCCTCGCGAGTTGGTTCAGCTGCTGCCTGAGGCTGGACGACCTCGCGGAGTTCTACCGGCAGTGCAAA
TCCGTCGGCATCCAGGAAACCAGCAGCGGCTATCCGCGCATCCATGCCCCCGAACTGCAGGAGTGGGGAG
GCACGATGGCCGCTTTGGTCGACCCGGACGGGACGCTCCTGCGCCTGATACAGAACGAATTGCTTGCAGG
CATCTCATGAGTGTGTCTTCCCGTTTTCCGCCTGAGGTCACTGCGTGGATGGAGCGCTGGCGCCTGCTGC
GCGACGGCGAGCTGCTCACCACCCACTCGCCAAGCTGGAACCGTAAAAAGGCCGCGTTGCTGGCGTTTTT
CCATAGGCTCCGCCGATCATAATCAGCCATACCACATTTGTAGAGGTTTTACTTGCTTTAAAAAACCTCC
CACACCTCCCCCTGAACCTGAAACATAAAATGAATGCAATTGTTGTTGTTAACTTGTTTATTGCAGCTTA
TAATGGTTACAAATAAAGCAATAGCATCACAAATTTCACAAATAAAGCATTTTTTTCACTGCATTCTAGT
TGTGGTTTGTCCAAACTCATCAATGTATCTTATCATGTCTGGATCAATTCCCTATAGTGAGTCGTATTAA
ATTCGTAATCATGTCATAGCTGTTTCCTGTGTGAAATTGTTATCCGCTCACAATTCCACACAACATACGA
GCCGGAAGCATAAAGTGTAAAGCCTGGGGTGCCTAATGAGTGAGCTAACTCACATTAATTGCGTTGCGCT
CACTGCCCGCTTTCCAGTCGGGAAACCTGTCGTGCCAGCTGCATTAATGAATCGGCCAACGCGCGGGGAG
AGGCGGTTTGCGTATTGGGCGCTCTTCCGCTTCCTCGCTCACTGACTCGCTGCGCTCGGTCGTTCGGCTG
CGGCGAGCGGTATCAGCTCACTCAAAGGCGGTAATACGGTTATCCACAGAATCAGGGGATAACGCAGGAA
AGAACATGTGAGCAAAAGGCCAGCAAAAGGCCAGGAACCGTAAAAAGGCCGCGTTGCTGGCGTTTTTCCA
TAGGCTCCGCCCCCCTGACGAGCATCACAAAAATCGACGCTCAAGTCAGAGGTGGCGAAACCCGACAGGA
CTATAAAGATACCAGGCGTTTCCCCCTGGAAGCTCCCTCGTGCGCTCTCCTGTTCCGACCCTGCCGCTTA
CCGGATACCTGTCCGCCTTTCTCCCTTCGGGAAGCGTGGCGCTTTCTCATAGCTCACGCTGTAGGTATCT
CAGTTCGGTGTAGGTCGTTCGCTCCAAGCTGGGCTGTGTGCACGAACCCCCCGTTCAGCCCGACCGCTGC
GCCTTATCCGGTAACTATCGTCTTGAGTCCAACCCGGTAAGACACGACTTATCGCCACTGGCAGCAGCCA
CTGGTAACAGGATTAGCAGAGCGAGGTATGTAGGCGGTGCTACAGAGTTCTTGAAGTGGTGGCCTAACTA
CGGCTACACTAGAAGAACAGTATTTGGTATCTGCGCTCTGCTGAAGCCAGTTACCTTCGGAAAAAGAGTT
GGTAGCTCTTGATCCGGCAAACAAACCACCGCTGGTAGCGGTGGTTTTTTTGTTTGCAAGCAGCAGATTA
CGCGCAGAAAAAAAGGATCTCAAGAAGATCCTTTGATCTTTTCTACGGGGTCTGACGCTCAGTGGAACGA
AAACTCACGTTAAGGGATTTTGGTCATGAGATTATCAAAAAGGATCTTCACCTAGATCCTTTTAAATTAA
AAATGAAGTTTTAAATCAATCTAAAGTATATATGAGTAAACTTGGTCTGACAGTTACCAATGCTTAATCA
GTGAGGCACCTATCTCAGCGATCTGTCTATTTCGTTCATCCATAGTTGCCTGACTCCCCGTCGTGTAGAT
AACTACGATACGGGAGGGCTTACCATCTGGCCCCAGTGCTGCAATGATACCGCGAGACCCACGCTCACCG
GCTCCAGATTTATCAGCAATAAACCAGCCAGCCGGAAGGGCCGAGCGCAGAAGTGGTCCTGCAACTTTAT
CCGCCTCCATCCAGTCTATTAATTGTTGCCGGGAAGCTAGAGTAAGTAGTTCGCCAGTTAATAGTTTGCG
CAACGTTGTTGCCATTGCTACAGGCATCGTGGTGTCACGCTCGTCGTTTGGTATGGCTTCATTCAGCTCC
GGTTCCCAACGATCAAGGCGAGTTACATGATCCCCCATGTTGTGCAAAAAAGCGGTTAGCTCCTTCGGTC
CTCCGATCGTTGTCAGAAGTAAGTTGGCCGCAGTGTTATCACTCATGGTTATGGCAGCACTGCATAATTC
TCTTACTGTCATGCCATCCGTAAGATGCTTTTCTGTGACTGGTGAGTACTCAACCAAGTCATTCTGAGAA
TAGTGTATGCGGCGACCGAGTTGCTCTTGCCCGGCGTCAATACGGGATAATACCGCGCCACATAGCAGAA
CTTTAAAAGTGCTCATCATTGGAAAACGTTCTTCGGGGCGAAAACTCTCAAGGATCTTACCGCTGTTGAG
ATCCAGTTCGATGTAACCCACTCGTGCACCCAACTGATCTTCAGCATCTTTTACTTTCACCAGCGTTTCT
GGGTGAGCAAAAACAGGAAGGCAAAATGCCGCAAAAAAGGGAATAAGGGCGACACGGAAATGTTGAATAC
TCATACTCTTCCTTTTTCAATATTATTGAAGCATTTATCAGGGTTATTGTCTCATGAGCGGATACATATT
TGAATGTATTTAGAAAAATAAACAAATAGGGGTTCCGCGCACATTTCCCCGAAAAGTGCCACCTG
[124 nt withheld, positions 6086-6209]
C
[91 nt withheld, positions 6211-6301]
A
[49 nt withheld, positions 6303-6351]
CCTTTGACGTTGGAGTCCACGTTCTTT
[37 nt withheld, positions 6379-6415]
ACCCTATCTCGGTCTATTCTTTTGATTTATAAGGGATTTTGCCGATTTCGGCCTATTGGTTAAAAAATGA
GCTGATTTAACAAAAATTTAACGCGAATTTTAACAAAATATTAACGCTTACAATTT
Features (pLannotate 1.2.2; 22 found; start..end, strand, type, name):
      4..158     -  CDS            lacZα (fragment): LacZα fragment of β-galactosidase; lacZ fragment
    318..697     +  enhancer       CMV enhancer: human cytomegalovirus immediate early enhancer
    699..898     +  promoter       CMV promoter: human cytomegalovirus (CMV) immediate early promoter
    944..964     +  CDS            3xFLAG (fragment): three tandem FLAG® epitope tags
    990..1289    +  CDS            PHF13 (fragment): PHF13_HUMAN - Experimental evidence at protein level: Swiss-Prot protein existence level 1. Modulates chromatin structure. Required for normal chromosome condensation during the early stages of mitosis. Required for normal chromosome separation during mitosis. From Homo sapiens (Human).
   1300..1922    +  polyA_signal   hGH poly(A) signal: human growth hormone polyadenylation signal
   1964..2261    +  promoter       SV40 promoter: SV40 enhancer and early promoter
   2315..3106    +  CDS            neo: KKA2_KLEPN - Also known as kan, nptII. Experimental evidence at protein level: Swiss-Prot protein existence level 1. Resistance to kanamycin, neomycin, paromomycin, ribostamycin, butirosin and gentamicin B. From Klebsiella pneumoniae.
   3130..3507    +  CDS            ble: BLE_KLEPN - Experimental evidence at protein level: Swiss-Prot protein existence level 1. Binding protein with a strong affinity to the bleomycin family of antibiotics. Binds to CL990; an antimitotic-antibiotic compound. From Klebsiella pneumoniae.
   3549..3608    +  CDS            str (fragment): STR_KLEPN - Protein inferred from homology: Swiss-Prot protein existence level 3. The aminoglycoside phosphotransferases achieve inactivation of their antibiotic substrates by phosphorylation. From Klebsiella pneumoniae.
   3631..3654    -  rep_origin     CloDF13 ori (fragment): Plasmids containing the CloDF13 (CDF) origin of replication can be propagated in E. coli cells that contain additional plasmids with compatible origins.
   3655..3738    +  CDS            large T antigen (fragment): large T antigen from SV40 (simian virus 40)
   3761..3895    +  polyA_signal   SV40 poly(A) signal: SV40 polyadenylation signal
   3901..3919    -  promoter       T7 promoter: promoter for bacteriophage T7 RNA polymerase
   3957..3973    -  protein_bind   lac operator: The lac repressor binds to the lac operator to inhibit transcription in E. coli. This inhibition can be relieved by adding lactose or isopropyl-β-D-thiogalactopyranoside (IPTG). lac repressor encoded by lacI
   3981..4011    -  promoter       lac promoter: promoter for the E. coli lac operon
   4026..4047    -  protein_bind   CAP binding site: CAP binding activates transcription in the presence of cAMP. E. coli catabolite activator protein
   4060..4152    -  CDS            lacI (fragment): lac repressor; lacI; The lac repressor binds to the lac operator to inhibit transcription in E. coli. This inhibition can be relieved by adding lactose or isopropyl-β-D-thiogalactopyranoside (IPTG).
   4335..4923    -  rep_origin     ori: high-copy-number ColE1/pMB1/pBR322/pUC origin of replication
   5094..5954    -  CDS            AmpR: β-lactamase; bla; confers resistance to ampicillin, carbenicillin, and related antibiotics
   5955..6059    -  promoter       AmpR promoter: bla
   6086..6514    +  rep_origin     f1 ori (sequence partly withheld): f1 bacteriophage origin of replication; arrow indicates direction of (+) strand synthesis
