[The description below was written by a language model from this plasmid's Addgene catalogue record and pLannotate feature annotations shown in this document.]
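Description:
pFlag-CMV4-PHF13 (100-200) is a mammalian expression plasmid built on the pFLAG-CMV4 backbone and designed to produce a Flag-tagged internal fragment of human PHF13 (also known as PHF5 or SPOC1), a chromatin-associated protein that modulates chromatin structure and is needed for normal chromosome condensation and separation in mitosis. The full sequence record is 6,541 nt. In bacteria the plasmid replicates from a high-copy ColE1/pUC-type origin and is selected with ampicillin through the β-lactamase gene and its own promoter. An f1 phage origin is also present, along with remnants of lac regulatory and lacZα sequences and a T7 promoter that are carried over from the backbone.

The expression cassette consists of the human cytomegalovirus immediate early enhancer and promoter, a short Flag-type epitope sequence (annotated as a partial match to 3xFLAG, consistent with a single N-terminal Flag tag), the PHF13 coding fragment of about 300 bp, and the human growth hormone polyadenylation signal. The name gives the fragment as residues 100-200, while the mutation field lists amino acids 101-200. The cloning sites used are not specified. Downstream, an SV40 enhancer/early promoter drives a neomycin phosphotransferase gene, followed by bleomycin-binding protein and partial streptomycin-resistance sequences, which are annotated as Klebsiella-derived resistance genes, and then an SV40 polyadenylation signal. This unit could in principle support G418 selection of transfected cells, although the catalogue entry does not list a mammalian selection marker.

The stated purpose is expression of this Flag-tagged PHF13 truncation in mammalian cells. The associated publication concerns how PHF13 oligomerization affects its chromatin affinity and function, so the construct fits use as a domain-mapping deletion fragment, detectable or purifiable through its Flag epitope.
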