Addgene plasmid #246095: pFlag-CMV4-PHF13 (100-200)
Purpose: Expression of human PHF13 (100-200) with Flag-tag in mammalian cells
Depositing lab: Sarah Kinkley. Depositing organization: Max Planck Institute for Molecular Genetics. Publication: Differential oligomerization regulates PHF13 chromatin affinity and function. Rossi F, Magalhaes AP, Buschow R, Schubert T, Glaser L, Fontana A, Mai J, Staege H, Grimme A, Will H, Schriener S, Hnisz D, Vingron M, Chiariello AM, Kinkley S. Nucleic Acids Res. 2025 Jun 20;53(12):gkaf572. doi: 10.1093/nar/gkaf572. PubMed 40598901.
Backbone
  Vector backbone: pFLAG-CMV4
  Vector type: Mammalian Expression
Growth in bacteria
  Bacterial resistance: Ampicillin, 100 μg/mL
  Growth temperature: 37°C
  Growth strain: DH5alpha
  Copy number: High Copy
Gene/Insert
  Gene/Insert name: PHF13(100-200)
  Species: H. sapiens (human)
  Insert size (bp): 306
  Mutation: aa 101 - 200
  Entrez Gene: PHF13 (a.k.a. PHF5, SPOC1)
  Tag / fusion protein: Flag (N terminal on insert)
  Cloning method: Restriction Enzyme; 5′ cloning site Unspecified (unknown if destroyed)
  Sequencing primers: 5′ CGCAAATGGGCGGTAGGCGTG; 3′ ATTAGGACAAGGCTGGTGG
Terms and licenses: Academic/Nonprofit Terms; Industry Terms: Not Available to Industry
How to cite: pFlag-CMV4-PHF13 (100-200) was a gift from Sarah Kinkley (Addgene plasmid # 246095 ; http://n2t.net/addgene:246095 ; RRID:Addgene_246095)
