>Addgene plasmid #246095 | pFlag-CMV4-PHF13 (100-200) | depositor partial sequence | sequence record 483943 | Insert FWD
CTATTAGCAGAGCTCGTTTAGTGAACCGTCAGAATTAATTCAGATCGATCTACCATGGACTACAAAGACG
ATGACGACAAGCTTGCGGCCGCGAATTCGATGGCCAAGCCCAGTAACTTCCTGCTGGACAGAAAGAAAAC
GGACAAGCTGAAGAAGAAGAAGAAGAGGAAGCGCAGGGACAGTGATGCGCCTGGGAAAGAGGGGTACAGG
GGGGGCTTGCTGAAGCTGGAAGCCGCTGACCCCTACGTGGAGACCCCCACGAGTCCCACCTTGCAGGATA
TCCCCCAGGCTCCCAGCGACCCCTGCTCGGGCTGGGACTCCGATACTCCCTCGAGTGGATCTTGTGCCAC
TGTGTCACCTGATCAGGTCAAAGAAATAAAAACTGAAGGCAAACGGACTATCTGAGGATCCCGGGTGGCA
TCCCTGTGACCCCTCCCCAGTGCCTCTCCTGGCCCTGGAAGTTGCCACTCCAGTGCCCACCAGCCTTGTC
CTAATAAAATTAAGTTGCATCATTTTGTCTGACTAGGTGTCCTTCTATAATATTATGGGGTGGAGGGGGG
TGGTATGGAGCAAGGGGCAAGTTGGGAAGACAACCTGTAGGGCCTGCGGGGTCTATTGGGAACCAAGCTG
GAGTGCAGTGGCACAATCTTGGCTCACTGCAATCTCCGCCTCCTGGGTTCAAGCGATTCTCCTGCCTCAG
CCTCCCGAGTTGTTGGGATTCCAGGCATGCATGACCAGGCTCAGCTAATTTTTGTTTTTTTGGTAGAGAC
GGGGTTTCACCATATTGGCCAGGCTGGTCTCCAACTCCTAATCTCAGGTGATCTACCCACCTTGGCCTCC
CAAATTGCTGGGATTACAGGCGTGAACCACTGCTCCCTTCCCTGTCCTTCTGATTTTAAAATAACTATAC
CAGCAGGAGGACGTCCAGACACAGCATAGGCTACCTGGCCATGCCCAACCGGTGGGACATTTGAGTTGCT
TGCTTGGCACTGTCCTCTCATGCGTTGGGTCCACTCAGTAGATGCCTGTTGAATTGGGTACGCGGCCAGC
TTGGCTGTGGAATGTGTGTCAGTTAGGGTGTGGAAAGTCCCCAGGCTCCCCAGCAGGCAGAAGTATGCAA
AGCATGCATCTCAATTAGTCAGCAACCAGGTGTGGAAAGTCCCCAGGCTCCCCAGCAGGCAGAAGTATGC
AAAGCATGCATCTCAATTAGTCAGCAACCATAGTCCCGCCCCTAACTCCGCCCATTCCGCCCCTAAATC
