>Addgene plasmid #246095 | pFlag-CMV4-PHF13 (100-200) | depositor partial sequence | sequence record 483944 | Insert RV
TTCATTGAATCAATATTGGCAATTAGCCATATTAGTCATTGGTTATATAGCATAAATCAATATTGGCTAT
TGGCCATTGCATACGTTGTATCTATATCATAATATGTACATTTATATTGGCTCATGTCCAATATGACCGC
CATGTTGACATTGATTATTGACTAGTTATTAATAGTAATCAATTACGGGGTCATTAGTTCATAGCCCATA
TATGGAGTTCCGCGTTACATAACTTACGGTAAATGGCCCGCCTGGCTGACCGCCCAACGACCCCCGCCCA
TTGACGTCAATAATGACGTATGTTCCCATAGTAACGCCAATAGGGACTTTCCATTGACGTCAATGGGTGG
AGTATTTACGGTAAACTGCCCACTTGGCAGTACATCAAGTGTATCATATGCCAAGTCCGCCCCCTATTGA
CGTCAATGACGGTAAATGGCCCGCCTGGCATTATGCCCAGTACATGACCTTACGGGACTTTCCTACTTGG
CAGTACATCTACGTATTAGTCATCGCTATTACCATGGTGATGCGGTTTTGGCAGTACACCAATGGGCGTG
GATAGCGGTTTGACTCACGGGGATTTCCAAGTCTCCACCCCATTGACGTCAATGGGAGTTTGTTTTGGCA
CCAAAATCAACGGGACTTTCCAAAATGTCGTAATAACCCCGCCCCGTTGACGCAAATGGGCGGTAGGCGT
GTACGGTGGGAGGTCTATATAAGCAGAGCTCGTTTAGTGAACCGTCAGAATTAATTCAGATCGATCTACC
ATGGACTACAAAGACGATGACGACAAGCTTGCGGCCGCGAATTCGATGGCCAAGCCCAGTAACTTCCTGC
TGGACAGAAAGAAAACGGACAAGCTGAAGAAGAAGAAGAAGAGGAAGCGCAGGGACAGTGATGCGCCTGG
GAAAGAGGGGTACAGGGGGGGCTTGCTGAAGCTGGAAGCCGCTGACCCCTACGTGGAGACCCCCACGAGT
CCCACCTTGCAGGATATCCCCCAGGCTCCCAGCGACCCCTGCTCGGGCTGGGACTCCGATACTCCCTCGA
GTGGATCTTGTGCCACTGTGTCACCTGATCAGGTCAAAGAAATAAAAACTGAAGGCAAACGGACTATCTG
AGGATCCCGGGTGGCATCCCTGTGACCCCTCCCCCAGTGCCTCTCCTGGCCCTGAAGC
